Addgene plasmid #235389: STK054_pSTK-0C-mScarlet-I
Purpose: Brilliant red fluorescence protein
Depositing lab: Tom Ellis. Depositing organization: Imperial College London.
Backbone
  Vector backbone: pSB1A2
  Backbone manufacturer: iGEM
  Vector type: Bacterial Expression
Growth in bacteria
  Bacterial resistance: Chloramphenicol, 25 μg/mL
  Growth temperature: 37°C
  Growth strain: DH5alpha
  Copy number: High Copy
Gene/Insert
  Gene/Insert name: mScarlet-I CDS
  Species: Other
  Mutation: No
  Cloning method: Restriction Enzyme; 5′ cloning site Unknown (unknown if destroyed)
Terms and licenses: Academic/Nonprofit Terms; Industry Terms: Not Available to Industry
How to cite: STK054_pSTK-0C-mScarlet-I was a gift from Tom Ellis (Addgene plasmid # 235389 ; http://n2t.net/addgene:235389 ; RRID:Addgene_235389)
