[The description below was written by a language model from this plasmid's Addgene catalogue record and pLannotate feature annotations shown in this document.]
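Description:
STK054_pSTK-0C-mScarlet-I is a small (about 2.8 kb) high-copy bacterial plasmid that carries the coding sequence of the red fluorescent protein mScarlet-I. The catalogue lists the backbone as the iGEM vector pSB1A2 and the vector type as bacterial expression. The plasmid replicates in E. coli from a ColE1/pUC-type origin. Although pSB1A2 is normally an ampicillin-resistance backbone, both the catalogue entry and the sequenced feature table point to chloramphenicol selection: a cat (chloramphenicol acetyltransferase) gene driven by its native cat promoter and followed by the phage lambda t0 terminator. No ampicillin marker is annotated.

The payload is the mScarlet-I open reading frame, a rapidly maturing, monomeric, constitutively fluorescent red protein. It lies immediately downstream of a BioBrick prefix of the type used for parts that begin with ATG. The insert region is insulated by terminators: a putative bacterial terminator sits upstream of the prefix, and a his operon terminator lies just past the end of the coding sequence on the circular map. No promoter or ribosome binding site is annotated in front of mScarlet-I, and the insert is described simply as a CDS. The plasmid therefore looks more like a storage vector for a standardised coding-sequence part than a ready-to-express cassette. The record does not state this, nor does it give the assembly standard or the cloning sites. Its stated purpose is only to supply a bright red fluorescent protein, presumably as a reporter module to be combined with regulatory parts in other constructs.
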