Features (pLannotate 1.2.2; 8 found; start..end, strand, type, name):
      7..64      +  terminator     his operon terminator: This putative transcriptin terminator from the E. coli his operon has a 2-bp deletion introduced during synthesis. Its efficiency has not been determined.
    259..847     -  rep_origin     ori: high-copy-number ColE1/pMB1/pBR322/pUC origin of replication
   1030..1124    -  terminator     lambda t0 terminator: transcription terminator from phage lambda
   1148..1804    -  CDS            cat: CAT_ECOLX - Experimental evidence at protein level: Swiss-Prot protein existence level 1. This enzyme is an effector of chloramphenicol resistance in bacteria. From Escherichia coli. This protein is used as a marker in many commonly used cloning vectors, such as pACYC184.
   1805..1902    -  promoter       cat promoter: promoter of the E. coli cat gene encoding chloramphenicol acetyltransferase
   1988..2031    -  terminator     bacterial terminator: putative bacterial transcription terminator
   2034..2053    +  misc_feature   BioBrick prefix: BioBrick prefix for parts that start with "ATG"
   2067..2762    +  CDS            mScarlet-I: mScarlet-I is a basic (constitutively fluorescent) red fluorescent protein published in 2016, derived from synthetic construct. It is reported to be a rapidly-maturing monomer with moderate acid sensitivity.
>Addgene plasmid #235389 | STK054_pSTK-0C-mScarlet-I | addgene full sequence | sequence record 502647 | Addgene NGS Result
CTGCAGTCCGGCAAAAAAGGGCAAGGTGTCACCACCCTGCCCTTTTTCTTTAAAACCGAAAAGATTACTT
CGCGTTATGCAGGCTTCCTCGCTCACTGACTCGCTGCGCTCGGTCGTTCGGCTGCGGCGAGCGGTATCAG
CTCACTCAAAGGCGGTAATACGGTTATCCACAGAATCAGGGGATAACGCAGGAAAGAACATGTGAGCAAA
AGGCCAGCAAAAGGCCAGGAACCGTAAAAAGGCCGCGTTGCTGGCGTTTTTCCACAGGCTCCGCCCCCCT
GACGAGCATCACAAAAATCGACGCTCAAGTCAGAGGTGGCGAAACCCGACAGGACTATAAAGATACCAGG
CGTTTCCCCCTGGAAGCTCCCTCGTGCGCTCTCCTGTTCCGACCCTGCCGCTTACCGGATACCTGTCCGC
CTTTCTCCCTTCGGGAAGCGTGGCGCTTTCTCATAGCTCACGCTGTAGGTATCTCAGTTCGGTGTAGGTC
GTTCGCTCCAAGCTGGGCTGTGTGCACGAACCCCCCGTTCAGCCCGACCGCTGCGCCTTATCCGGTAACT
ATCGTCTTGAGTCCAACCCGGTAAGACACGACTTATCGCCACTGGCAGCAGCCACTGGTAACAGGATTAG
CAGAGCGAGGTATGTAGGCGGTGCTACAGAGTTCTTGAAGTGGTGGCCTAACTACGGCTACACTAGAAGA
ACAGTATTTGGTATCTGCGCTCTGCTGAAGCCAGTTACCTTCGGAAAAAGAGTTGGTAGCTCTTGATCCG
GCAAACAAACCACCGCTGGTAGCGGTGGTTTTTTTGTTTGCAAGCAGCAGATTACGCGCAGAAAAAAAGG
ATCTCAAGAAGATCCTTTGATCTTTTCTACGGGGTCTGACGCTCAGTGGAACGAAAACTCACGTTAAGGG
ATTTTGGTCATGAGATTATCAAAAAGGATCTTCACCTAGATCCTTTTAAATTAAAAATGAAGTTTTAAAT
CAATCTAAAGTATATATGAGTAAACTTGGTCTGACAGCTCGAGGCTTGGATTCTCACCAATAAAAAACGC
CCGGCGGCAACCGAGCGTTCTGAACAAATCCAGATGGAGTTCTGAGGTCATTACTGGATCTATCAACAGG
AGTCCAAGCGAGCTCGATATCAAATTACGCCCCGCCCTGCCACTCATCGCAGTACTGTTGTAATTCATTA
AGCATTCTGCCGACATGGAAGCCATCACAAACGGCATGATGAACCTGAATCGCCAGCGGCATCAGCACCT
TGTCGCCTTGCGTATAATATTTGCCCATGGTGAAAACGGGGGCGAAGAAGTTGTCCATATTGGCCACGTT
TAAATCAAAACTGGTGAAACTCACCCAGGGATTGGCTGACACGAAAAACATATTCTCAATAAACCCTTTA
GGGAAATAGGCCAGGTTTTCACCGTAACACGCCACATCTTGCGAATATATGTGTAGAAACTGCCGGAAAT
CGTCGTGGTATTCACTCCAGAGCGATGAAAACGTTTCAGTTTGCTCATGGAAAACGGTGTAACAAGGGTG
AACACTATCCCATATCACCAGCTCACCGTCTTTCATTGCCATACGAAATTCCGGATGAGCATTCATCAGG
CGGGCAAGAATGTGAATAAAGGCCGGATAAAACTTGTGCTTATTTTTCTTTACGGTCTTTAAAAAGGCCG
TAATATCCAGCTGAACGGTCTGGTTATAGGTACATTGAGCAACTGACTGAAATGCCTCAAAATGTTCTTT
ACGATGCCATTGGGATATATCAACGGTGGTATATCCAGTGATTTTTTTCTCCATTTTAGCTTCCTTAGCT
CCTGAAAATCTCGATAACTCAAAAAATACGCCCGGTAGTGATCTTATTTCATTATGGTGAAAGTTGGAAC
CTCTTACGTGCCCGATCAACTCGAGTGCCACCTGACGTCTAAGAAACCATTATTATCATGACATTAACCT
ATAAAAATAGGCGTATCACGAGGCAGAATTTCAGATAAAAAAAATCCTTAGCTTTCGCTAAGGATGATTT
CTGGAATTCGCGGCCGCTTCTAGACTGAGGTCTCATATGGTCAGTAAAGGCGAAGCAGTTATCAAAGAGT
TCATGCGCTTCAAAGTTCATATGGAAGGGTCGATGAACGGGCACGAATTTGAAATTGAAGGCGAAGGCGA
AGGCCGCCCATATGAAGGGACCCAAACCGCAAAGCTTAAGGTTACTAAAGGCGGTCCATTACCCTTTTCG
TGGGACATTTTAAGCCCACAGTTTATGTACGGGAGTCGCGCTTTCATCAAGCACCCTGCGGACATCCCAG
ATTACTACAAACAGTCTTTCCCCGAGGGGTTCAAGTGGGAGCGCGTGATGAACTTCGAGGATGGCGGAGC
CGTGACGGTCACCCAAGATACCTCTTTGGAGGACGGTACGTTGATCTACAAAGTGAAATTGCGTGGCACG
AATTTTCCACCTGATGGGCCTGTCATGCAGAAAAAGACAATGGGATGGGAAGCTTCCACGGAGCGCCTTT
ACCCAGAGGACGGTGTTCTTAAAGGGGATATCAAAATGGCGCTGCGTCTTAAAGATGGAGGCCGCTACCT
GGCGGACTTCAAGACTACTTACAAGGCCAAAAAACCAGTGCAGATGCCGGGTGCGTACAATGTAGATCGT
AAATTAGATATTACAAGTCACAATGAAGATTACACGGTCGTAGAGCAGTATGAGCGCAGTGAGGGGCGTC
ACTCTACGGGCGGTATGGACGAGTTATACAAGTAAGACATGAGACCCCTC
